Addgene plasmid #195744: pcDNA-miRFP718nano
Purpose: Monomeric near-infrared fluorescent protein miRFP718nano in mammalian plasmid
Depositing lab: Vladislav Verkhusha. Depositing organization: University of Helsinki. Publication: Deep-tissue SWIR imaging using rationally designed small red-shifted near-infrared fluorescent protein. Oliinyk OS, Ma C, Pletnev S, Baloban M, Toboada C, Sheng H, Yao J, Verkhusha VV. Nat Methods. 2022 Dec 1. doi: 10.1038/s41592-022-01683-0. PubMed 36456785.
Backbone
  Vector backbone: pcDNA3.1
  Backbone manufacturer: Invitrogen
  Vector type: Mammalian Expression
Growth in bacteria
  Bacterial resistance: Ampicillin, 100 μg/mL
  Growth temperature: 37°C
  Growth strain: DH5alpha
  Copy number: High Copy
Gene/Insert
  Gene/Insert name: miRFP718nano
  Species: Synthetic
  Insert size (bp): 441
  Promoter: CMV
  Cloning method: Restriction Enzyme; 5′ cloning site KpnI (not destroyed); 3′ cloning site EcoRI (not destroyed)
  Sequencing primers: 5′ CMV Forward; 3′ BGH Reverse
Terms and licenses: Academic/Nonprofit Terms; Industry Terms: Not Available to Industry
How to cite: pcDNA-miRFP718nano was a gift from Vladislav Verkhusha (Addgene plasmid # 195744 ; http://n2t.net/addgene:195744 ; RRID:Addgene_195744)
