[The description below was written by a language model from this plasmid's Addgene catalogue record and pLannotate feature annotations shown in this document.]
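Description:
pcDNA-miRFP718nano is a mammalian expression plasmid built on the Invitrogen pcDNA3.1 backbone, about 5.5 kb in the sequenced record, that carries the synthetic monomeric near-infrared fluorescent protein miRFP718nano. It is propagated in E. coli as a high-copy plasmid through a ColE1/pUC-type origin and selected with ampicillin via the bla β-lactamase gene. An f1 bacteriophage origin is also present, which in principle allows single-stranded DNA production.

The 441 bp insert was cloned between KpnI and EcoRI sites, both retained, downstream of the human cytomegalovirus immediate early enhancer and promoter and upstream of the bovine growth hormone polyadenylation signal, giving strong constitutive transcription in transfected mammalian cells. A T7 promoter lies between the CMV promoter and the coding sequence and could support in vitro transcription. The automated annotation labels the open reading frame as miRFP670nano, a biliverdin-dependent near-infrared protein derived from Nostoc punctiforme. This most likely reflects sequence similarity to a related protein in the annotation database, since the length matches the catalogued miRFP718nano insert. A second cassette places a bleomycin-family resistance gene (Sh ble, conferring Zeocin resistance) under the SV40 early promoter and the bacterial EM7 promoter, followed by the SV40 polyadenylation signal, so the backbone appears to be the Zeocin-selectable version of pcDNA3.1 and could be used to select stable mammalian lines. The short HIV-1 LTR, lacI, ble and bom fragments are probably incidental matches to backbone sequence.

The plasmid is intended for expressing miRFP718nano in mammalian cells as a small red-shifted near-infrared reporter, and the associated publication describes its use in deep-tissue short-wave infrared imaging.
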