Features (pLannotate 1.2.2; 21 found; start..end, strand, type, name):
    141..520     +  enhancer       CMV enhancer: human cytomegalovirus immediate early enhancer
    521..724     +  promoter       CMV promoter: human cytomegalovirus (CMV) immediate early promoter
    720..753     +  LTR            5' LTR (truncated) (fragment): truncated 5' long terminal repeat (LTR) from HIV-1
    769..787     +  promoter       T7 promoter: promoter for bacteriophage T7 RNA polymerase
    820..1260    +  CDS            miRFP670nano: miRFP670nano is a basic (constitutively fluorescent) near ir fluorescent protein published in 2019, derived from Nostoc punctiforme. It has very low acid sensitivity. It requires the cofactor biliverdin for fluorescence.
   1411..1635    +  polyA_signal   bGH poly(A) signal: bovine growth hormone polyadenylation signal
   1639..1660    +  promoter       SV40 promoter (fragment): SV40 enhancer and early promoter
   1681..2109    +  rep_origin     f1 ori (sequence partly withheld): f1 bacteriophage origin of replication; arrow indicates direction of (+) strand synthesis
   2123..2452    +  promoter       SV40 promoter: SV40 enhancer and early promoter
   2500..2547    +  promoter       EM7 promoter: synthetic bacterial promoter&nbsp
   2566..2940    +  CDS            BleoR: antibiotic-binding protein; Sh ble from Streptoalloteichus hindustanus; confers resistance to bleomycin, phleomycin, and Zeocin™
   2950..3075    +  CDS            ble (fragment): BLE_KLEPN - Experimental evidence at protein level: Swiss-Prot protein existence level 1. Binding protein with a strong affinity to the bleomycin family of antibiotics. Binds to CL990; an antimitotic-antibiotic compound. From Klebsiella pneumoniae.
   3070..3191    +  polyA_signal   SV40 poly(A) signal: SV40 polyadenylation signal
   3264..3280    -  protein_bind   lac operator: The lac repressor binds to the lac operator to inhibit transcription in E. coli. This inhibition can be relieved by adding lactose or isopropyl-β-D-thiogalactopyranoside (IPTG). lac repressor encoded by lacI
   3288..3318    -  promoter       lac promoter: promoter for the E. coli lac operon
   3333..3354    -  protein_bind   CAP binding site: CAP binding activates transcription in the presence of cAMP. E. coli catabolite activator protein
   3367..3459    -  CDS            lacI (fragment): lac repressor; lacI; The lac repressor binds to the lac operator to inhibit transcription in E. coli. This inhibition can be relieved by adding lactose or isopropyl-β-D-thiogalactopyranoside (IPTG).
   3642..4230    -  rep_origin     ori: high-copy-number ColE1/pMB1/pBR322/pUC origin of replication
   4401..5261    -  CDS            AmpR: β-lactamase; bla; confers resistance to ampicillin, carbenicillin, and related antibiotics
   5262..5366    -  promoter       AmpR promoter: bla
   5425..5477    -  misc_feature   bom (fragment): basis of mobility region from pBR322
>Addgene plasmid #195744 | pcDNA-miRFP718nano | addgene full sequence | sequence record 383919 | Addgene NGS Result
TGTGTTGGAGGTCGCTGAGTAGTGCGCGAGCAAAATTTAAGCTACAACAAGGCAAGGCTTGACCGACAAT
TGCATGAAGAATCTGCTTAGGGTTAGGCGTTTTGCGCTGCTTCGCGATGTACGGGCCAGATATACGCGTT
GACATTGATTATTGACTAGTTATTAATAGTAATCAATTACGGGGTCATTAGTTCATAGCCCATATATGGA
GTTCCGCGTTACATAACTTACGGTAAATGGCCCGCCTGGCTGACCGCCCAACGACCCCCGCCCATTGACG
TCAATAATGACGTATGTTCCCATAGTAACGCCAATAGGGACTTTCCATTGACGTCAATGGGTGGAGTATT
TACGGTAAACTGCCCACTTGGCAGTACATCAAGTGTATCATATGCCAAGTACGCCCCCTATTGACGTCAA
TGACGGTAAATGGCCCGCCTGGCATTATGCCCAGTACATGACCTTATGGGACTTTCCTACTTGGCAGTAC
ATCTACGTATTAGTCATCGCTATTACCATGGTGATGCGGTTTTGGCAGTACATCAATGGGCGTGGATAGC
GGTTTGACTCACGGGGATTTCCAAGTCTCCACCCCATTGACGTCAATGGGAGTTTGTTTTGGCACCAAAA
TCAACGGGACTTTCCAAAATGTCGTAACAACTCCGCCCCATTGACGCAAATGGGCGGTAGGCGTGTACGG
TGGGAGGTCTATATAAGCAGAGCTCTCTGGCTAACTAGAGAACCCACTGCTTACTGGCTTATCGAAATTA
ATACGACTCACTATAGGGAGACCCAAGCTGGCTAGTTAAGCTTGGTACCATGGCAAACCTGGACAAGATG
CTGAACACCATCGTGACCGAGGTGCGCCAGTTCCTGCAAGTGGACAGACTCTGCGTGTTCAAGTTCGAGG
AAGATTACTCCGGCAACATCATCTACGAAGCCGTGGACGACGGATGGTTGAGCATCCTGAAGACCCACGT
GCGGGACTGCTACTTCATGGAAACCAGAGGCGAGGAATACCTGCACGGCAGATACCAGGCCATCGCCGAC
ATCCACCAGGCCAATCTGGCGGAGAGCTATAGAGACTTCCTGACCCAGTACCAGGTGCGGGCCATTGTGG
CTGTCCCCATCCTGAAGGGCAAGAAGCTGTGGGGCTTGTTCAGCGCCCACCAACTGGCCGCCCCTCGGAG
CTGGCAGGCCTGGGAAATCGAGTTCCTGAAACAGCAAGCCGTGGTGATGGGCATCGCCATCCAGCAGAGC
TAGCTGAATTCTGCAGATATCCAGCACAGTGGCGGCCGCTCGAGTCTAGAGGGCCCTTCGAACAAAAACT
CATCTCAGAAGAGGATCTGAATATGCATACCGGTCATCATCACCATCACCATTGAGTTTAAACCCGCTGA
TCAGCCTCGACTGTGCCTTCTAGTTGCCAGCCATCTGTTGTTTGCCCCTCCCCCGTGCCTTCCTTGACCC
TGGAAGGTGCCACTCCCACTGTCCTTTCCTAATAAAATGAGGAAATTGCATCGCATTGTCTGAGTAGGTG
TCATTCTATTCTGGGGGGTGGGGTGGGGCAGGACAGCAAGGGGGAGGATTGGGAAGACAATAGCAGGCAT
GCTGGGGATGCGGTGGGCTCTATGGCTTCTGAGGCGGAAAGAACCAGCTGGGGCTCTAGGGGGTATCCCC
[124 nt withheld, positions 1681-1804]
C
[91 nt withheld, positions 1806-1896]
A
[49 nt withheld, positions 1898-1946]
CCTTTGACGTTGGAGTCCACGTTCTTT
[37 nt withheld, positions 1974-2010]
ACCCTATCTCGGTCTATTCTTTTGATTTATAAGGGATTTTGCCGATTTCGGCCTATTGGTTAAAAAATGA
GCTGATTTAACAAAAATTTAACGCGAATTAATTCTGTGGAATGTGTGTCAGTTAGGGTGTGGAAAGTCCC
CAGGCTCCCCAGCAGGCAGAAGTATGCAAAGCATGCATCTCAATTAGTCAGCAACCAGGTGTGGAAAGTC
CCCAGGCTCCCCAGCAGGCAGAAGTATGCAAAGCATGCATCTCAATTAGTCAGCAACCATAGTCCCGCCC
CTAACTCCGCCCATCCCGCCCCTAACTCCGCCCAGTTCCGCCCATTCTCCGCCCCATGGCTGACTAATTT
TTTTTATTTATGCAGAGGCCGAGGCCGCCTCTGCCTCTGAGCTATTCCAGAAGTAGTGAGGAGGCTTTTT
TGGAGGCCTAGGCTTTTGCAAAAAGCTCCCGGGAGCTTGTATATCCATTTTCGGATCTGATCAGCACGTG
TTGACAATTAATCATCGGCATAGTATATCGGCATAGTATAATACGACAAGGTGAGGAACTAAACCATGGC
CAAGTTGACCAGTGCCGTTCCGGTGCTCACCGCGCGCGACGTCGCCGGAGCGGTCGAGTTCTGGACCGAC
CGGCTCGGGTTCTCCCGGGACTTCGTGGAGGACGACTTCGCCGGTGTGGTCCGGGACGACGTGACCCTGT
TCATCAGCGCGGTCCAGGACCAGGTGGTGCCGGACAACACCCTGGCCTGGGTGTGGGTGCGCGGCCTGGA
CGAGCTGTACGCCGAGTGGTCGGAGGTCGTGTCCACGAACTTCCGGGACGCCTCCGGGCCGGCCATGACC
GAGATCGGCGAGCAGCCGTGGGGGCGGGAGTTCGCCCTGCGCGACCCGGCCGGCAACTGCGTGCACTTCG
TGGCCGAGGAGCAGGACTGACACGTGCTACGAGATTTCGATTCCACCGCCGCCTTCTATGAAAGGTTGGG
CTTCGGAATCGTTTTCCGGGACGCCGGCTGGATGATCCTCCAGCGCGGGGATCTCATGCTGGAGTTCTTC
GCCCACCCCAACTTGTTTATTGCAGCTTATAATGGTTACAAATAAAGCAATAGCATCACAAATTTCACAA
ATAAAGCATTTTTTTCACTGCATTCTAGTTGTGGTTTGTCCAAACTCATCAATGTATCTTATCATGTCTG
TATACCGTCGACCTCTAGCTAGAGCTTGGCGTAATCATGGTCATAGCTGTTTCCTGTGTGAAATTGTTAT
CCGCTCACAATTCCACACAACATACGAGCCGGAAGCATAAAGTGTAAAGCCTGGGGTGCCTAATGAGTGA
GCTAACTCACATTAATTGCGTTGCGCTCACTGCCCGCTTTCCAGTCGGGAAACCTGTCGTGCCAGCTGCA
TTAATGAATCGGCCAACGCGCGGGGAGAGGCGGTTTGCGTATTGGGCGCTCTTCCGCTTCCTCGCTCACT
GACTCGCTGCGCTCGGTCGTTCGGCTGCGGCGAGCGGTATCAGCTCACTCAAAGGCGGTAATACGGTTAT
CCACAGAATCAGGGGATAACGCAGGAAAGAACATGTGAGCAAAAGGCCAGCAAAAGGCCAGGAACCGTAA
AAAGGCCGCGTTGCTGGCGTTTTTCCATAGGCTCCGCCCCCCTGACGAGCATCACAAAAATCGACGCTCA
AGTCAGAGGTGGCGAAACCCGACAGGACTATAAAGATACCAGGCGTTTCCCCCTGGAAGCTCCCTCGTGC
GCTCTCCTGTTCCGACCCTGCCGCTTACCGGATACCTGTCCGCCTTTCTCCCTTCGGGAAGCGTGGCGCT
TTCTCATAGCTCACGCTGTAGGTATCTCAGTTCGGTGTAGGTCGTTCGCTCCAAGCTGGGCTGTGTGCAC
GAACCCCCCGTTCAGCCCGACCGCTGCGCCTTATCCGGTAACTATCGTCTTGAGTCCAACCCGGTAAGAC
ACGACTTATCGCCACTGGCAGCAGCCACTGGTAACAGGATTAGCAGAGCGAGGTATGTAGGCGGTGCTAC
AGAGTTCTTGAAGTGGTGGCCTAACTACGGCTACACTAGAAGAACAGTATTTGGTATCTGCGCTCTGCTG
AAGCCAGTTACCTTCGGAAAAAGAGTTGGTAGCTCTTGATCCGGCAAACAAACCACCGCTGGTAGCGGTG
GTTTTTTTGTTTGCAAGCAGCAGATTACGCGCAGAAAAAAAGGATCTCAAGAAGATCCTTTGATCTTTTC
TACGGGGTCTGACGCTCAGTGGAACGAAAACTCACGTTAAGGGATTTTGGTCATGAGATTATCAAAAAGG
ATCTTCACCTAGATCCTTTTAAATTAAAAATGAAGTTTTAAATCAATCTAAAGTATATATGAGTAAACTT
GGTCTGACAGTTACCAATGCTTAATCAGTGAGGCACCTATCTCAGCGATCTGTCTATTTCGTTCATCCAT
AGTTGCCTGACTCCCCGTCGTGTAGATAACTACGATACGGGAGGGCTTACCATCTGGCCCCAGTGCTGCA
ATGATACCGCGAGACCCACGCTCACCGGCTCCAGATTTATCAGCAATAAACCAGCCAGCCGGAAGGGCCG
AGCGCAGAAGTGGTCCTGCAACTTTATCCGCCTCCATCCAGTCTATTAATTGTTGCCGGGAAGCTAGAGT
AAGTAGTTCGCCAGTTAATAGTTTGCGCAACGTTGTTGCCATTGCTACAGGCATCGTGGTGTCACGCTCG
TCGTTTGGTATGGCTTCATTCAGCTCCGGTTCCCAACGATCAAGGCGAGTTACATGATCCCCCATGTTGT
GCAAAAAAGCGGTTAGCTCCTTCGGTCCTCCGATCGTTGTCAGAAGTAAGTTGGCCGCAGTGTTATCACT
CATGGTTATGGCAGCACTGCATAATTCTCTTACTGTCATGCCATCCGTAAGATGCTTTTCTGTGACTGGT
GAGTACTCAACCAAGTCATTCTGAGAATAGTGTATGCGGCGACCGAGTTGCTCTTGCCCGGCGTCAATAC
GGGATAATACCGCGCCACATAGCAGAACTTTAAAAGTGCTCATCATTGGAAAACGTTCTTCGGGGCGAAA
ACTCTCAAGGATCTTACCGCTGTTGAGATCCAGTTCGATGTAACCCACTCGTGCACCCAACTGATCTTCA
GCATCTTTTACTTTCACCAGCGTTTCTGGGTGAGCAAAAACAGGAAGGCAAAATGCCGCAAAAAAGGGAA
TAAGGGCGACACGGAAATGTTGAATACTCATACTCTTCCTTTTTCAATATTATTGAAGCATTTATCAGGG
TTATTGTCTCATGAGCGGATACATATTTGAATGTATTTAGAAAAATAAACAAATAGGGGTTCCGCGCACA
TTTCCCCGAAAAGTGCCACCTGACGTCGACGGATCGGGAGATCTCCCGATCCCCTATGGTGCACTCTCAG
TACAATCTGCTCTGATGCCGCATAGTTAAGCCAGTATCTGCTCCCTGCTTG
